Addgene plasmid #250920: pLX304-mito-Lantern
Purpose: Expresses Lantern fused to the N-terminal 23 amino acid residues of human COX4 in mammalian cells
Depositing lab: Peng Zou. Publication: Directed evolution of Lantern enables rapid RNA and protein proximity labeling. Fang Y, Ren Z, Zheng F, Wang R, Zhao S, Zhang Y, Wang W, Li C, Liu-Yang L, Lin C, Liu J, Zou P. Nat Chem Biol. 2026 Sep 7. doi: 10.1038/s41589-026-02313-y. PubMed 42706326.
Backbone
  Vector backbone: pLX304
  Backbone size w/o insert (bp): 7650
  Total vector size (bp): 8094
  Vector type: Mammalian Expression, Lentiviral
  Selectable markers: Blasticidin
Growth in bacteria
  Bacterial resistance: Ampicillin, 100 μg/mL
  Growth temperature: 37°C
  Growth strain: NEB Stable
  Copy number: Unknown
Gene/Insert
  Gene/Insert name: mito-Lantern
  Species: H. sapiens (human)
  Insert size (bp): 444
  Promoter: CMV
  Tag / fusion protein: COX4 mitochondrial targeting sequence, V5 (N terminal on insert)
  Cloning method: Gibson Cloning
  Sequencing primers: 5′ CGCAAATGGGCGGTAGGCGTG; 3′ GGAGGAGAAAATGAAAGCCA
Terms and licenses: Academic/Nonprofit Terms; Industry Terms: Not Available to Industry
Depositor comments: Please visit https://doi.org/10.21203/rs.3.rs-6890342/v1 for ResearchSquare preprint.
How to cite: pLX304-mito-Lantern was a gift from Peng Zou (Addgene plasmid # 250920 ; http://n2t.net/addgene:250920 ; RRID:Addgene_250920)
