[The description below was written by a language model from this plasmid's Addgene catalogue record and pLannotate feature annotations shown in this document.]
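Description:
pLX304-mito-Lantern is a lentiviral mammalian expression plasmid built on the pLX304 backbone (about 8.1 kb in total) that expresses Lantern targeted to mitochondria. It is propagated in E. coli using a high-copy ColE1/pUC-type origin and the β-lactamase (ampicillin resistance) gene. The backbone also carries an f1 origin, an SV40 origin and remnants of a lac/lacZα cloning region flanked by T3 and T7 promoters. The viral portion has a third-generation, self-inactivating layout. An RSV promoter drives a truncated HIV-1 5' LTR, followed by the Ψ packaging signal with a partial gag sequence, the Rev response element, a cPPT/CTS and a ΔU3 3' LTR backed by an SV40 polyadenylation signal. With packaging functions supplied in trans, this region is packaged into particles and integrates into target cells.

Two expression units lie between the LTRs. A human PGK promoter drives blasticidin S deaminase for selecting transduced or transfected mammalian cells. The CMV enhancer/promoter drives the 444 bp mito-Lantern insert, which was introduced by Gibson cloning just downstream of a residual Gateway attB1 site. The open reading frame begins with the N-terminal 23 residues of human COX4, a mitochondrial targeting sequence. The catalogue also lists a V5 epitope on the N-terminal side, although the feature table does not annotate it. The Lantern coding region follows. The annotation software matches it to SOPP2, a flavin-binding protein derived from Arabidopsis thaliana, which suggests Lantern is related to this family. A WPRE downstream enhances transcript expression. According to the associated publication title, Lantern was obtained by directed evolution for rapid RNA and protein proximity labeling, so this construct presumably serves to confine that labeling to mitochondria.
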