Features (pLannotate 1.2.2; 30 found; start..end, strand, type, name):
     65..368     +  enhancer       CMV enhancer: human cytomegalovirus immediate early enhancer
    369..572     +  promoter       CMV promoter: human cytomegalovirus (CMV) immediate early promoter
    595..619     +  protein_bind   attB1: mutant version of attB; recombination site for the Gateway® BP reaction BP Clonase™
    631..702     +  CDS            COX4I1 (fragment): COX41_HUMAN - Also known as COX4. Experimental evidence at protein level: Swiss-Prot protein existence level 1. Component of the cytochrome c oxidase, the last enzyme in the mitochondrial electron transport chain which drives oxidative phosphorylation. The respiratory chain contains 3 multisubunit complexes succinate dehydrogenase (complex II, CII), ubiquinol- cytochrome c oxidoreductase (cytochrome b-c1 complex, complex III, CIII) and cytochrome c oxidase (complex IV, CIV), that cooperate to transfer electrons derived from NADH and succinate to molecular oxygen, creating an electrochemical gr
    751..1065    +  CDS            SOPP2: SOPP2 is a basic (constitutively fluorescent) cyan fluorescent protein published in 2017, derived from Arabidopsis thaliana. It requires the cofactor flavin for fluorescence.
   1101..1689    +  misc_feature   WPRE: woodchuck hepatitis virus posttranscriptional regulatory element
   1740..1759    +  misc_feature   cPPT/CTS (fragment): central polypurine tract and central termination sequence of HIV-1
   1761..1994    +  LTR            3' LTR (ΔU3): self-inactivating 3' long terminal repeat (LTR) from HIV-1
   2072..2193    +  polyA_signal   SV40 poly(A) signal: SV40 polyadenylation signal
   2233..2368    +  rep_origin     SV40 ori: SV40 origin of replication
   2389..2407    -  promoter       T7 promoter: promoter for bacteriophage T7 RNA polymerase
   2415..2570    +  CDS            lacZα (fragment): LacZα fragment of β-galactosidase; lacZ fragment
   2575..3003    +  rep_origin     f1 ori (sequence partly withheld): f1 bacteriophage origin of replication; arrow indicates direction of (+) strand synthesis
   3056..3160    +  promoter       AmpR promoter: bla
   3161..4021    +  CDS            AmpR: β-lactamase; bla; confers resistance to ampicillin, carbenicillin, and related antibiotics
   4192..4780    +  rep_origin     ori: high-copy-number ColE1/pMB1/pBR322/pUC origin of replication
   4963..5055    +  CDS            lacI (fragment): lac repressor; lacI; The lac repressor binds to the lac operator to inhibit transcription in E. coli. This inhibition can be relieved by adding lactose or isopropyl-β-D-thiogalactopyranoside (IPTG).
   5068..5089    +  protein_bind   CAP binding site: CAP binding activates transcription in the presence of cAMP. E. coli catabolite activator protein
   5104..5134    +  promoter       lac promoter: promoter for the E. coli lac operon
   5142..5158    +  protein_bind   lac operator: The lac repressor binds to the lac operator to inhibit transcription in E. coli. This inhibition can be relieved by adding lactose or isopropyl-β-D-thiogalactopyranoside (IPTG). lac repressor encoded by lacI
   5203..5221    +  promoter       T3 promoter: promoter for bacteriophage T3 RNA polymerase
   5249..5475    +  promoter       RSV promoter: Rous sarcoma virus enhancer/promoter
   5476..5656    +  LTR            5' LTR (truncated): truncated 5' long terminal repeat (LTR) from HIV-1
   5703..5828    +  misc_feature   HIV-1 Ψ: packaging signal of human immunodeficiency virus type 1
   5812..6175    +  CDS            HIV-1 gag (fragment): gag protein from human immunodeficiency virus 1; gag
   6321..6554    +  misc_feature   RRE: The Rev response element (RRE) of HIV-1 allows for Rev-dependent mRNA export from the nucleus to the cytoplasm.
   6931..6957    +  CDS            Rev (fragment): human immunodeficiency virus 1 (HIV-1) Rev protein; rev; enhances nuclear export of unspliced and incompletely spliced viral mRNAs
   6958..7458    +  promoter       hPGK promoter: human phosphoglycerate kinase 1 promoter
   7470..7865    +  CDS            BSD: blasticidin S deaminase; Aspergillus terreus BSD; confers resistance to blasticidin
   7925..8042    +  misc_feature   cPPT/CTS: central polypurine tract and central termination sequence of HIV-1
>Addgene plasmid #250920 | pLX304-mito-Lantern | addgene full sequence | sequence record 498484 | Addgene NGS Result
CCCGGGGTTATTAATAGTAATCAATTACGGGGTCATTAGTTCATAGCCCATATATGGAGTTCCGCGTTAC
ATAACTTACGGTAAATGGCCCGCCTGGCTGACCGCCCAACGACCCCCGCCCATTGACGTCAATAATGACG
TATGTTCCCATAGTAACGCCAATAGGGACTTTCCATTGACGTCAATGGGTGGAGTATTTACGGTAAACTG
CCCACTTGGCAGTACATCAAGTGTATCATATGCCAAGTACGCCCCCTATTGACGTCAATGACGGTAAATG
GCCCGCCTGGCATTATGCCCAGTACATGACCTTATGGGACTTTCCTACTTGGCAGTACATCTACGTATTA
GTCATCGCTATTACCATGGTGATGCGGTTTTGGCAGTACATCAATGGGCGTGGATAGCGGTTTGACTCAC
GGGGATTTCCAAGTCTCCACCCCATTGACGTCAATGGGAGTTTGTTTTGGCACCAAAATCAACGGGACTT
TCCAAAATGTCGTAACAACTCCGCCCCATTGACGCAAATGGGCGGTAGGCGTGTACGGTGGGAGGTCTAT
ATAAGCAGAGCTCTCTGGCTAACTGTCGGGATCAACAAGTTTGTACAAAAAAGCAGGCTTCGAAGCCACC
ATGCTGGCCACCCGCGTGTTCAGCCTGGTGGGCAAGCGCGCCATCAGCACCAGCGTGTGCGTGCGCGCCC
ACGGCAAGCCCATCCCCAACCCCCTGCTGGGCCTGGACAGCACCACCGGTGAAAAGGGCTTTGTGATTAC
CGATCCGCGCCTGCCAGACAACCCGATCATTTTCGCGAGCGATGGCTTTCTGGAGTTAACCGAATATTCT
CGTGAGGAAATTCTGGGTCGCAATGGCCGTTTCTTGCAGGGTCCGGAAACGGATCAAGCCACCGTGCAGA
AAATCCGCGATGCGATTCGTGACCAACGCGAAATCACCGTTCAGCTGATTAACTATACGAAAAGCGGCAA
GAAATTTAATAACTTACTGCATCTGCAACCGATGCGCGATCAGAAAGGCGAATTGCAATATTTCATTGGT
GTGGCCCTGGATGGCTGAGCTAGCGCTAACCGGTGGCGCGTTAAGTCGACAATCAACCTCTGGATTACAA
AATTTGTGAAAGATTGACTGGTATTCTTAACTATGTTGCTCCTTTTACGCTATGTGGATACGCTGCTTTA
ATGCCTTTGTATCATGCTATTGCTTCCCGTATGGCTTTCATTTTCTCCTCCTTGTATAAATCCTGGTTGC
TGTCTCTTTATGAGGAGTTGTGGCCCGTTGTCAGGCAACGTGGCGTGGTGTGCACTGTGTTTGCTGACGC
AACCCCCACTGGTTGGGGCATTGCCACCACCTGTCAGCTCCTTTCCGGGACTTTCGCTTTCCCCCTCCCT
ATTGCCACGGCGGAACTCATCGCCGCCTGCCTTGCCCGCTGCTGGACAGGGGCTCGGCTGTTGGGCACTG
ACAATTCCGTGGTGTTGTCGGGGAAATCATCGTCCTTTCCTTGGCTGCTCGCCTGTGTTGCCACCTGGAT
TCTGCGCGGGACGTCCTTCTGCTACGTCCCTTCGGCCCTCAATCCAGCGGACCTTCCTTCCCGCGGCCTG
CTGCCGGCTCTGCGGCCTCTTCCGCGTCTTCGCCTTCGCCCTCAGACGAGTCGGATCTCCCTTTGGGCCG
CCTCCCCGCGTCGACTTTAAGACCAATGACTTACAAGGCAGCTGTAGATCTTAGCCACTTTTTAAAAGAA
AAGGGGGGACTGGAAGGGCTAATTCACTCCCAACGAAGACAAGATCTGCTTTTTGCTTGTACTGGGTCTC
TCTGGTTAGACCAGATCTGAGCCTGGGAGCTCTCTGGCTAACTAGGGAACCCACTGCTTAAGCCTCAATA
AAGCTTGCCTTGAGTGCTTCAAGTAGTGTGTGCCCGTCTGTTGTGTGACTCTGGTAACTAGAGATCCCTC
AGACCCTTTTAGTCAGTGTGGAAAATCTCTAGCAGTACGTATAGTAGTTCATGTCATCTTATTATTCAGT
ATTTATAACTTGCAAAGAAATGAATATCAGAGAGTGAGAGGAACTTGTTTATTGCAGCTTATAATGGTTA
CAAATAAAGCAATAGCATCACAAATTTCACAAATAAAGCATTTTTTTCACTGCATTCTAGTTGTGGTTTG
TCCAAACTCATCAATGTATCTTATCATGTCTGGCTCTAGCTATCCCGCCCCTAACTCCGCCCATCCCGCC
CCTAACTCCGCCCAGTTCCGCCCATTCTCCGCCCCATGGCTGACTAATTTTTTTTATTTATGCAGAGGCC
GAGGCCGCCTCGGCCTCTGAGCTATTCCAGAAGTAGTGAGGAGGCTTTTTTGGAGGCCTAGGGACGTACC
CAATTCGCCCTATAGTGAGTCGTATTACGCGCGCTCACTGGCCGTCGTTTTACAACGTCGTGACTGGGAA
AACCCTGGCGTTACCCAACTTAATCGCCTTGCAGCACATCCCCCTTTCGCCAGCTGGCGTAATAGCGAAG
AGGCCCGCACCGATCGCCCTTCCCAACAGTTGCGCAGCCTGAATGGCGAATGGG
[124 nt withheld, positions 2575-2698]
C
[91 nt withheld, positions 2700-2790]
A
[49 nt withheld, positions 2792-2840]
CCTTTGACGTTGGAGTCCACGTTCTTT
[37 nt withheld, positions 2868-2904]
ACCCTATCTCGGTCTATTCTTTTGATTTATAAGGGATTTTGCCGATTTCGGCCTATTGGTTAAAAAATGA
GCTGATTTAACAAAAATTTAACGCGAATTTTAACAAAATATTAACGCTTACAATTTAGGTGGCACTTTTC
GGGGAAATGTGCGCGGAACCCCTATTTGTTTATTTTTCTAAATACATTCAAATATGTATCCGCTCATGAG
ACAATAACCCTGATAAATGCTTCAATAATATTGAAAAAGGAAGAGTATGAGTATTCAACATTTCCGTGTC
GCCCTTATTCCCTTTTTTGCGGCATTTTGCCTTCCTGTTTTTGCTCACCCAGAAACGCTGGTGAAAGTAA
AAGATGCTGAAGATCAGTTGGGTGCACGAGTGGGTTACATCGAACTGGATCTCAACAGCGGTAAGATCCT
TGAGAGTTTTCGCCCCGAAGAACGTTTTCCAATGATGAGCACTTTTAAAGTTCTGCTATGTGGCGCGGTA
TTATCCCGTATTGACGCCGGGCAAGAGCAACTCGGTCGCCGCATACACTATTCTCAGAATGACTTGGTTG
AGTACTCACCAGTCACAGAAAAGCATCTTACGGATGGCATGACAGTAAGAGAATTATGCAGTGCTGCCAT
AACCATGAGTGATAACACTGCGGCCAACTTACTTCTGACAACGATCGGAGGACCGAAGGAGCTAACCGCT
TTTTTGCACAACATGGGGGATCATGTAACTCGCCTTGATCGTTGGGAACCGGAGCTGAATGAAGCCATAC
CAAACGACGAGCGTGACACCACGATGCCTGTAGCAATGGCAACAACGTTGCGCAAACTATTAACTGGCGA
ACTACTTACTCTAGCTTCCCGGCAACAATTAATAGACTGGATGGAGGCGGATAAAGTTGCAGGACCACTT
CTGCGCTCGGCCCTTCCGGCTGGCTGGTTTATTGCTGATAAATCTGGAGCCGGTGAGCGTGGGTCTCGCG
GTATCATTGCAGCACTGGGGCCAGATGGTAAGCCCTCCCGTATCGTAGTTATCTACACGACGGGGAGTCA
GGCAACTATGGATGAACGAAATAGACAGATCGCTGAGATAGGTGCCTCACTGATTAAGCATTGGTAACTG
TCAGACCAAGTTTACTCATATATACTTTAGATTGATTTAAAACTTCATTTTTAATTTAAAAGGATCTAGG
TGAAGATCCTTTTTGATAATCTCATGACCAAAATCCCTTAACGTGAGTTTTCGTTCCACTGAGCGTCAGA
CCCCGTAGAAAAGATCAAAGGATCTTCTTGAGATCCTTTTTTTCTGCGCGTAATCTGCTGCTTGCAAACA
AAAAAACCACCGCTACCAGCGGTGGTTTGTTTGCCGGATCAAGAGCTACCAACTCTTTTTCCGAAGGTAA
CTGGCTTCAGCAGAGCGCAGATACCAAATACTGTTCTTCTAGTGTAGCCGTAGTTAGGCCACCACTTCAA
GAACTCTGTAGCACCGCCTACATACCTCGCTCTGCTAATCCTGTTACCAGTGGCTGCTGCCAGTGGCGAT
AAGTCGTGTCTTACCGGGTTGGACTCAAGACGATAGTTACCGGATAAGGCGCAGCGGTCGGGCTGAACGG
GGGGTTCGTGCACACAGCCCAGCTTGGAGCGAACGACCTACACCGAACTGAGATACCTACAGCGTGAGCT
ATGAGAAAGCGCCACGCTTCCCGAAGGGAGAAAGGCGGACAGGTATCCGGTAAGCGGCAGGGTCGGAACA
GGAGAGCGCACGAGGGAGCTTCCAGGGGGAAACGCCTGGTATCTTTATAGTCCTGTCGGGTTTCGCCACC
TCTGACTTGAGCGTCGATTTTTGTGATGCTCGTCAGGGGGGCGGAGCCTATGGAAAAACGCCAGCAACGC
GGCCTTTTTACGGTTCCTGGCCTTTTGCTGGCCTTTTGCTCACATGTTCTTTCCTGCGTTATCCCCTGAT
TCTGTGGATAACCGTATTACCGCCTTTGAGTGAGCTGATACCGCTCGCCGCAGCCGAACGACCGAGCGCA
GCGAGTCAGTGAGCGAGGAAGCGGAAGAGCGCCCAATACGCAAACCGCCTCTCCCCGCGCGTTGGCCGAT
TCATTAATGCAGCTGGCACGACAGGTTTCCCGACTGGAAAGCGGGCAGTGAGCGCAACGCAATTAATGTG
AGTTAGCTCACTCATTAGGCACCCCAGGCTTTACACTTTATGCTTCCGGCTCGTATGTTGTGTGGAATTG
TGAGCGGATAACAATTTCACACAGGAAACAGCTATGACCATGATTACGCCAAGCGCGCAATTAACCCTCA
CTAAAGGGAACAAAAGCTGGAGCTGCAAGCTTAATGTAGTCTTATGCAATACTCTTGTAGTCTTGCAACA
TGGTAACGATGAGTTAGCAACATGCCTTACAAGGAGAGAAAAAGCACCGTGCATGCCGATTGGTGGAAGT
AAGGTGGTACGATCGTGCCTTATTAGGAAGGCAACAGACGGGTCTGACATGGATTGGACGAACCACTGAA
TTGCCGCATTGCAGAGATATTGTATTTAAGTGCCTAGCTCGATACATAAACGGGTCTCTCTGGTTAGACC
AGATCTGAGCCTGGGAGCTCTCTGGCTAACTAGGGAACCCACTGCTTAAGCCTCAATAAAGCTTGCCTTG
AGTGCTTCAAGTAGTGTGTGCCCGTCTGTTGTGTGACTCTGGTAACTAGAGATCCCTCAGACCCTTTTAG
TCAGTGTGGAAAATCTCTAGCAGTGGCGCCCGAACAGGGACTTGAAAGCGAAAGGGAAACCAGAGGAGCT
CTCTCGACGCAGGACTCGGCTTGCTGAAGCGCGCACGGCAAGAGGCGAGGGGCGGCGACTGGTGAGTACG
CCAAAAATTTTGACTAGCGGAGGCTAGAAGGAGAGAGATGGGTGCGAGAGCGTCAGTATTAAGCGGGGGA
GAATTAGATCGCGATGGGAAAAAATTCGGTTAAGGCCAGGGGGAAAGAAAAAATATAAATTAAAACATAT
AGTATGGGCAAGCAGGGAGCTAGAACGATTCGCAGTTAATCCTGGCCTGTTAGAAACATCAGAAGGCTGT
AGACAAATACTGGGACAGCTACAACCATCCCTTCAGACAGGATCAGAAGAACTTAGATCATTATATAATA
CAGTAGCAACCCTCTATTGTGTGCATCAAAGGATAGAGATAAAAGACACCAAGGAAGCTTTAGACAAGAT
AGAGGAAGAGCAAAACAAAAGTAAGACCACCGCACAGCAAGCGGCCGCTGATCTTCAGACCTGGAGGAGG
AGATATGAGGGACAATTGGAGAAGTGAATTATATAAATATAAAGTAGTAAAAATTGAACCATTAGGAGTA
GCACCCACCAAGGCAAAGAGAAGAGTGGTGCAGAGAGAAAAAAGAGCAGTGGGAATAGGAGCTTTGTTCC
TTGGGTTCTTGGGAGCAGCAGGAAGCACTATGGGCGCAGCGTCAATGACGCTGACGGTACAGGCCAGACA
ATTATTGTCTGGTATAGTGCAGCAGCAGAACAATTTGCTGAGGGCTATTGAGGCGCAACAGCATCTGTTG
CAACTCACAGTCTGGGGCATCAAGCAGCTCCAGGCAAGAATCCTGGCTGTGGAAAGATACCTAAAGGATC
AACAGCTCCTGGGGATTTGGGGTTGCTCTGGAAAACTCATTTGCACCACTGCTGTGCCTTGGAATGCTAG
TTGGAGTAATAAATCTCTGGAACAGATTTGGAATCACACGACCTGGATGGAGTGGGACAGAGAAATTAAC
AATTACACAAGCTTAATACACTCCTTAATTGAAGAATCGCAAAACCAGCAAGAAAAGAATGAACAAGAAT
TATTGGAATTAGATAAATGGGCAAGTTTGTGGAATTGGTTTAACATAACAAATTGGCTGTGGTATATAAA
ATTATTCATAATGATAGTAGGAGGCTTGGTAGGTTTAAGAATAGTTTTTGCTGTACTTTCTATAGTGAAT
AGAGTTAGGCAGGGATATTCACCATTATCGTTTCAGACCCACCTCCCAACCCCGAGGGGACCCTTGCGCC
TTTTCCAAGGCAGCCCTGGGTTTGCGCAGGGACGCGGCTGCTCTGGGCGTGGTTCCGGGAAACGCAGCGG
CGCCGACCCTGGGTCTCGCACATTCTTCACGTCCGTTCGCAGCGTCACCCGGATCTTCGCCGCTACCCTT
GTGGGCCCCCCGGCGACGCTTCCTGCTCCGCCCCTAAGTCGGGAAGGTTCCTTGCGGTTCGCGGCGTGCC
GGACGTGACAAACGGAAGCCGCACGTCTCACTAGTACCCTCGCAGACGGACAGCGCCAGGGAGCAATGGC
AGCGCGCCGACCGCGATGGGCTGTGGCCAATAGCGGCTGCTCAGCAGGGCGCGCCGAGAGCAGCGGCCGG
GAAGGGGCGGTGCGGGAGGCGGGGTGTGGGGCGGTAGTGTGGGCCCTGTTCCTGCCCGCGCGGTGTTCCG
CATTCTGCAAGCCTCCGGAGCGCACGTCGGCAGTCGGCTCCCTCGTTGACCGAATCACCGACCTCTCTCC
CCAGGGGGTACCACCATGGCCAAGCCTTTGTCTCAAGAAGAATCCACCCTCATTGAAAGAGCAACGGCTA
CAATCAACAGCATCCCCATCTCTGAAGACTACAGCGTCGCCAGCGCAGCTCTCTCTAGCGACGGCCGCAT
CTTCACTGGTGTCAATGTATATCATTTTACTGGGGGACCTTGTGCAGAACTCGTGGTGCTGGGCACTGCT
GCTGCTGCGGCAGCTGGCAACCTGACTTGTATCGTCGCGATCGGAAATGAGAACAGGGGCATCTTGAGCC
CCTGCGGACGGTGCCGACAGGTGCTTCTCGATCTGCATCCTGGGATCAAAGCCATAGTGAAGGACAGTGA
TGGACAGCCGACGGCAGTTGGGATTCGTGAATTGCTGCCCTCTGGTTATGTGTGGGAGGGCCTGCAGCTG
CAGTAGTAAGAATTCTAGATCTTGAGACAAATGGCAGTATTCATCCACAATTTTAAAAGAAAAGGGGGGA
TTGGGGGGTACAGTGCAGGGGAAAGAATAGTAGACATAATAGCAACAGACATACAAACTAAAGAATTACA
AAAACAAATTACAAAAATTCAAAATTTTCGGGTTTATTACAGGGACAGCAGAGATCCACTTTGGCGCCGG
CTCGAGGGGG
